>Addgene plasmid #51188 | pET21a-MtrR | depositor full sequence | sequence record 77569 | Full Sequence
TGGCGAATGGG
[124 nt withheld, positions 12-135]
C
[91 nt withheld, positions 137-227]
A
[49 nt withheld, positions 229-277]
CCTTTGACGTTGGAGTCCACGTTCTTT
[37 nt withheld, positions 305-341]
ACCCTATCTCGGTCTATTCTTTTGATTTATAAGGGATTTTGCCGATTTCGGCCTATTGGTTAAAAAATGA
GCTGATTTAACAAAAATTTAACGCGAATTTTAACAAAATATTAACGTTTACAATTTCAGGTGGCACTTTT
CGGGGAAATGTGCGCGGAACCCCTATTTGTTTATTTTTCTAAATACATTCAAATATGTATCCGCTCATGA
GACAATAACCCTGATAAATGCTTCAATAATATTGAAAAAGGAAGAGTATGAGTATTCAACATTTCCGTGT
CGCCCTTATTCCCTTTTTTGCGGCATTTTGCCTTCCTGTTTTTGCTCACCCAGAAACGCTGGTGAAAGTA
AAAGATGCTGAAGATCAGTTGGGTGCACGAGTGGGTTACATCGAACTGGATCTCAACAGCGGTAAGATCC
TTGAGAGTTTTCGCCCCGAAGAACGTTTTCCAATGATGAGCACTTTTAAAGTTCTGCTATGTGGCGCGGT
ATTATCCCGTATTGACGCCGGGCAAGAGCAACTCGGTCGCCGCATACACTATTCTCAGAATGACTTGGTT
GAGTACTCACCAGTCACAGAAAAGCATCTTACGGATGGCATGACAGTAAGAGAATTATGCAGTGCTGCCA
TAACCATGAGTGATAACACTGCGGCCAACTTACTTCTGACAACGATCGGAGGACCGAAGGAGCTAACCGC
TTTTTTGCACAACATGGGGGATCATGTAACTCGCCTTGATCGTTGGGAACCGGAGCTGAATGAAGCCATA
CCAAACGACGAGCGTGACACCACGATGCCTGCAGCAATGGCAACAACGTTGCGCAAACTATTAACTGGCG
AACTACTTACTCTAGCTTCCCGGCAACAATTAATAGACTGGATGGAGGCGGATAAAGTTGCAGGACCACT
TCTGCGCTCGGCCCTTCCGGCTGGCTGGTTTATTGCTGATAAATCTGGAGCCGGTGAGCGTGGGTCTCGC
GGTATCATTGCAGCACTGGGGCCAGATGGTAAGCCCTCCCGTATCGTAGTTATCTACACGACGGGGAGTC
AGGCAACTATGGATGAACGAAATAGACAGATCGCTGAGATAGGTGCCTCACTGATTAAGCATTGGTAACT
GTCAGACCAAGTTTACTCATATATACTTTAGATTGATTTAAAACTTCATTTTTAATTTAAAAGGATCTAG
GTGAAGATCCTTTTTGATAATCTCATGACCAAAATCCCTTAACGTGAGTTTTCGTTCCACTGAGCGTCAG
ACCCCGTAGAAAAGATCAAAGGATCTTCTTGAGATCCTTTTTTTCTGCGCGTAATCTGCTGCTTGCAAAC
AAAAAAACCACCGCTACCAGCGGTGGTTTGTTTGCCGGATCAAGAGCTACCAACTCTTTTTCCGAAGGTA
ACTGGCTTCAGCAGAGCGCAGATACCAAATACTGTCCTTCTAGTGTAGCCGTAGTTAGGCCACCACTTCA
AGAACTCTGTAGCACCGCCTACATACCTCGCTCTGCTAATCCTGTTACCAGTGGCTGCTGCCAGTGGCGA
TAAGTCGTGTCTTACCGGGTTGGACTCAAGACGATAGTTACCGGATAAGGCGCAGCGGTCGGGCTGAACG
GGGGGTTCGTGCACACAGCCCAGCTTGGAGCGAACGACCTACACCGAACTGAGATACCTACAGCGTGAGC
TATGAGAAAGCGCCACGCTTCCCGAAGGGAGAAAGGCGGACAGGTATCCGGTAAGCGGCAGGGTCGGAAC
AGGAGAGCGCACGAGGGAGCTTCCAGGGGGAAACGCCTGGTATCTTTATAGTCCTGTCGGGTTTCGCCAC
CTCTGACTTGAGCGTCGATTTTTGTGATGCTCGTCAGGGGGGCGGAGCCTATGGAAAAACGCCAGCAACG
CGGCCTTTTTACGGTTCCTGGCCTTTTGCTGGCCTTTTGCTCACATGTTCTTTCCTGCGTTATCCCCTGA
TTCTGTGGATAACCGTATTACCGCCTTTGAGTGAGCTGATACCGCTCGCCGCAGCCGAACGACCGAGCGC
AGCGAGTCAGTGAGCGAGGAAGCGGAAGAGCGCCTGATGCGGTATTTTCTCCTTACGCATCTGTGCGGTA
TTTCACACCGCATATATGGTGCACTCTCAGTACAATCTGCTCTGATGCCGCATAGTTAAGCCAGTATACA
CTCCGCTATCGCTACGTGACTGGGTCATGGCTGCGCCCCGACACCCGCCAACACCCGCTGACGCGCCCTG
ACGGGCTTGTCTGCTCCCGGCATCCGCTTACAGACAAGCTGTGACCGTCTCCGGGAGCTGCATGTGTCAG
AGGTTTTCACCGTCATCACCGAAACGCGCGAGGCAGCTGCGGTAAAGCTCATCAGCGTGGTCGTGAAGCG
ATTCACAGATGTCTGCCTGTTCATCCGCGTCCAGCTCGTTGAGTTTCTCCAGAAGCGTTAATGTCTGGCT
TCTGATAAAGCGGGCCATGTTAAGGGCGGTTTTTTCCTGTTTGGTCACTGATGCCTCCGTGTAAGGGGGA
TTTCTGTTCATGGGGGTAATGATACCGATGAAACGAGAGAGGATGCTCACGATACGGGTTACTGATGATG
AACATGCCCGGTTACTGGAACGTTGTGAGGGTAAACAACTGGCGGTATGGATGCGGCGGGACCAGAGAAA
AATCACTCAGGGTCAATGCCAGCGCTTCGTTAATACAGATGTAGGTGTTCCACAGGGTAGCCAGCAGCAT
CCTGCGATGCAGATCCGGAACATAATGGTGCAGGGCGCTGACTTCCGCGTTTCCAGACTTTACGAAACAC
GGAAACCGAAGACCATTCATGTTGTTGCTCAGGTCGCAGACGTTTTGCAGCAGCAGTCGCTTCACGTTCG
CTCGCGTATCGGTGATTCATTCTGCTAACCAGTAAGGCAACCCCGCCAGCCTAGCCGGGTCCTCAACGAC
AGGAGCACGATCATGCGCACCCGTGGGGCCGCCATGCCGGCGATAATGGCCTGCTTCTCGCCGAAACGTT
TGGTGGCGGGACCAGTGACGAAGGCTTGAGCGAGGGCGTGCAAGATTCCGAATACCGCAAGCGACAGGCC
GATCATCGTCGCGCTCCAGCGAAAGCGGTCCTCGCCGAAAATGACCCAGAGCGCTGCCGGCACCTGTCCT
ACGAGTTGCATGATAAAGAAGACAGTCATAAGTGCGGCGACGATAGTCATGCCCCGCGCCCACCGGAAGG
AGCTGACTGGGTTGAAGGCTCTCAAGGGCATCGGTCGAGATCCCGGTGCCTAATGAGTGAGCTAACTTAC
ATTAATTGCGTTGCGCTCACTGCCCGCTTTCCAGTCGGGAAACCTGTCGTGCCAGCTGCATTAATGAATC
GGCCAACGCGCGGGGAGAGGCGGTTTGCGTATTGGGCGCCAGGGTGGTTTTTCTTTTCACCAGTGAGACG
GGCAACAGCTGATTGCCCTTCACCGCCTGGCCCTGAGAGAGTTGCAGCAAGCGGTCCACGCTGGTTTGCC
CCAGCAGGCGAAAATCCTGTTTGATGGTGGTTAACGGCGGGATATAACATGAGCTGTCTTCGGTATCGTC
GTATCCCACTACCGAGATATCCGCACCAACGCGCAGCCCGGACTCGGTAATGGCGCGCATTGCGCCCAGC
GCCATCTGATCGTTGGCAACCAGCATCGCAGTGGGAACGATGCCCTCATTCAGCATTTGCATGGTTTGTT
GAAAACCGGACATGGCACTCCAGTCGCCTTCCCGTTCCGCTATCGGCTGAATTTGATTGCGAGTGAGATA
TTTATGCCAGCCAGCCAGACGCAGACGCGCCGAGACAGAACTTAATGGGCCCGCTAACAGCGCGATTTGC
TGGTGACCCAATGCGACCAGATGCTCCACGCCCAGTCGCGTACCGTCTTCATGGGAGAAAATAATACTGT
TGATGGGTGTCTGGTCAGAGACATCAAGAAATAACGCCGGAACATTAGTGCAGGCAGCTTCCACAGCAAT
GGCATCCTGGTCATCCAGCGGATAGTTAATGATCAGCCCACTGACGCGTTGCGCGAGAAGATTGTGCACC
GCCGCTTTACAGGCTTCGACGCCGCTTCGTTCTACCATCGACACCACCACGCTGGCACCCAGTTGATCGG
CGCGAGATTTAATCGCCGCGACAATTTGCGACGGCGCGTGCAGGGCCAGACTGGAGGTGGCAACGCCAAT
CAGCAACGACTGTTTGCCCGCCAGTTGTTGTGCCACGCGGTTGGGAATGTAATTCAGCTCCGCCATCGCC
GCTTCCACTTTTTCCCGCGTTTTCGCAGAAACGTGGCTGGCCTGGTTCACCACGCGGGAAACGGTCTGAT
AAGAGACACCGGCATACTCTGCGACATCGTATAACGTTACTGGTTTCACATTCACCACCCTGAATTGACT
CTCTTCCGGGCGCTATCATGCCATACCGCGAAAGGTTTTGCGCCATTCGATGGTGTCCGGGATCTCGACG
CTCTCCCTTATGCGACTCCTGCATTAGGAAGCAGCCCAGTAGTAGGTTGAGGCCGTTGAGCACCGCCGCC
GCAAGGAATGGTGCATGCAAGGAGATGGCGCCCAACAGTCCCCCGGCCACGGGGCCTGCCACCATACCCA
CGCCGAAACAAGCGCTCATGAGCCCGAAGTGGCGAGCCCGATCTTCCCCATCGGTGATGTCGGCGATATA
GGCGCCAGCAACCGCACCTGTGGCGCCGGTGATGCCGGCCACGATGCGTCCGGCGTAGAGGATCGAGATC
TCGATCCCGCGAAATTAATACGACTCACTATAGGGGAATTGTGAGCGGATAACAATTCCCCTCTAGAATA
ATTTTGTTTAACTTTAAGAAGGAGATATACCATGGGCAGCAGCCATCATCATCATCATCACAGCAGCGGC
CTGGAAGTTCTGTTCCAGGGGCCCCATATGCGTAAAACCAAAACCGAAGCCCTGAAAACCAAAGAACATC
TGATGCTGGCAGCACTGGAAACCTTTTATCGTAAAGGTATTGCACGTACCAGCCTGAATGAAATTGCACA
GGCAGCCGGTGTTACCCGTGGTGCACTGTATTGGCACTTTAAAAACAAAGAGGACCTGTTTGACGCACTG
TTTCAGCGTATTTGTGATGATATCGAAAACTGTATTGCACAGGATGCAGCAGATGCAGAAGGTGGTAGCT
GGACCGTTTTTCGTCATACCCTGCTGCATTTTTTTGAACGTCTGCAGAGCAACGACATCCACTATAAATT
CCACAACATCCTGTTTCTGAAATGCGAACACACCGAACAGAATGCAGCAGTTATTGCAATTGCACGTAAA
CATCAGGCAATTTGGCGTGAAAAAATCACCGCAGTTCTGACCGAAGCAGTTGAAAATCAGGATCTGGCAG
ATGATCTGGATAAAGAAACCGCAGTGATCTTTATCAAAAGCACCCTGGATGGTCTGATTTGGCGTTGGTT
TAGCAGCGGTGAATCATTTGATCTGGGTAAAACCGCACCGCGTATTATTGGTATTATGATGGATAACCTG
GAAAATCATCCGTGTCTGCGTCGTAAATAAGGATCCAAGCTTGCGGCCGCACTCGAGCACCACCACCACC
ACCACTGAGATCCGGCTGCTAACAAAGCCCGAAAGGAAGCTGAGTTGGCTGCTGCCACCGCTGAGCAATA
ACTAGCATAACCCCTTGGGGCCTCTAAACGGGTCTTGAGGGGTTTTTTGCTGAAAGGAGGAACTATATCC
GGAT
Features (pLannotate 1.2.2; 20 found; start..end, strand, type, name):
     12..467     +  rep_origin     f1 ori (sequence partly withheld): f1 bacteriophage origin of replication; arrow indicates direction of (+) strand synthesis
    494..598     +  promoter       AmpR promoter: bla
    599..1459    +  CDS            AmpR: β-lactamase; bla; confers resistance to ampicillin, carbenicillin, and related antibiotics
   1630..2218    +  rep_origin     ori: high-copy-number ColE1/pMB1/pBR322/pUC origin of replication
   2404..2546    -  misc_feature   bom: basis of mobility region from pBR322
   2648..2839    -  CDS            rop: Rop protein, which maintains plasmids at low copy number; rop
   2856..3236    +  CDS            YPB1_ECOLX: Protein predicted: Swiss-Prot protein existence level 4. From Escherichia coli.
   3308..3599    -  CDS            TcR (fragment): tetracycline efflux protein; tet; confers resistance to tetracycline
   3614..3635    -  protein_bind   CAP binding site: CAP binding activates transcription in the presence of cAMP. E. coli catabolite activator protein
   3648..4730    -  CDS            lacI: lac repressor; lacI; The lac repressor binds to the lac operator to inhibit transcription in E. coli. This inhibition can be relieved by adding lactose or isopropyl-β-D-thiogalactopyranoside (IPTG).
   4731..4808    -  promoter       lacI promoter: lacI
   4816..5095    -  CDS            TcR (fragment): tetracycline efflux protein; tet; confers resistance to tetracycline
   5117..5135    +  promoter       T7 promoter: promoter for bacteriophage T7 RNA polymerase
   5136..5160    +  protein_bind   lac operator: The lac repressor binds to the lac operator to inhibit transcription in E. coli. This inhibition can be relieved by adding lactose or isopropyl-β-D-thiogalactopyranoside (IPTG). lac repressor encoded by lacI
   5174..5196    +  RBS            RBS: efficient ribosome binding site from bacteriophage T7 gene 10 (Olins and Rangwala, 1989)
   5215..5231    +  CDS            capTEV™ (fragment): composite tag for in vivo biotinylation, TEV protease cleavage, and 6xHis tagging
   5269..5898    +  CDS            mtrR: MTRR_NEIGO - Experimental evidence at protein level: Swiss-Prot protein existence level 1. Controls the permeability of the cell envelope to hydrophobic compounds such as antibiotics and detergents (PubMed:8196548). Represses transcription of the mtrCDE-encoded efflux pump by binding within the mtrCDE promoter (PubMed:9209024, PubMed:23221802). Also negatively regulates the expression of farR, by binding to its promoter region, leading indirectly to the positive regulation of expression of the farAB-encoded efflux pump (PubMed:14645274). From Neisseria gonorrhoeae.
   5929..5946    +  CDS            9xHis (fragment): 9xHis affinity tag
   5956..6005    +  CDS            SET1 (fragment): solubility-enhancement tag derived from T7 phage gene 10B
   6013..6060    +  terminator     T7 terminator: transcription terminator for bacteriophage T7 RNA polymerase
