[The description below was written by a language model from this plasmid's Addgene catalogue record and pLannotate feature annotations shown in this document.]
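Description:
pET21a-MtrR is a bacterial expression plasmid of about 6.1 kb built on the pET21a backbone, carrying a synthesized coding sequence for MtrR from Neisseria gonorrhoeae. It is propagated in E. coli through a ColE1/pMB1-type origin and selected with ampicillin via the β-lactamase gene. The catalogue lists it as high copy, although the feature table also shows the rop gene and the bom region inherited from pBR322, along with remnant tetracycline-resistance fragments that are not functional markers. An f1 origin is also present, which permits single-stranded DNA production with helper phage.

The roughly 630 bp mtrR open reading frame sits downstream of a T7 promoter fused to a lac operator and the strong T7 gene 10 ribosome binding site, and is followed by the T7 terminator. The plasmid-borne lacI gene supplies lac repressor, so transcription depends on T7 RNA polymerase supplied by the host and is inducible with IPTG. The record describes an N-terminal 6xHis tag, consistent with a short His-containing tag fragment annotated just upstream of the gene. A further His-tag fragment is annotated downstream of mtrR, where pET21a normally carries its C-terminal tag, but the record does not indicate whether it is translated in frame.

MtrR is a transcriptional repressor that binds the mtrCDE efflux pump promoter in its native organism. The associated publication concerns mining prokaryotic repressors for orthogonal genetic logic gates, so this construct most likely serves to express and purify the repressor for characterization, though the record does not state its specific use.
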