Addgene plasmid #51188: pET21a-MtrR
Depositing lab: Christopher Voigt. Depositing organization: University of California, San Francisco (UCSF). Publication: Genomic mining of prokaryotic repressors for orthogonal logic gates. Stanton BC, Nielsen AA, Tamsir A, Clancy K, Peterson T, Voigt CA. Nat Chem Biol. 2013 Dec 8. doi: 10.1038/nchembio.1411. PubMed 24316737.
Backbone
  Vector backbone: pET21a
  Vector type: Bacterial Expression, Synthetic Biology
Growth in bacteria
  Bacterial resistance: Ampicillin, 100 μg/mL
  Growth temperature: 37°C
  Growth strain: DH10B
  Copy number: High Copy
Gene/Insert
  Gene/Insert name: MtrR
  Species: Neisseria gonorrhoeae
  Insert size (bp): 633
  Promoter: T7
  Tag / fusion protein: 6x-his (N terminal on backbone)
  Cloning method: Unknown
  Sequencing primers: 5′ T7 short
Terms and licenses: Academic/Nonprofit Terms; Industry Terms: Not Available to Industry
Depositor comments: UCSF Case No. SF11-016-2; U.S. Patent Application 13/489,205. GeneArt inserted the synthesized fragment into a pET21a vector.
How to cite: pET21a-MtrR was a gift from Christopher Voigt (Addgene plasmid # 51188 ; http://n2t.net/addgene:51188 ; RRID:Addgene_51188)
