>Addgene plasmid #51188 | pET21a-MtrR | depositor partial sequence | sequence record 77570 | repressor ORF
ATGCGTAAAACCAAAACCGAAGCCCTGAAAACCAAAGAACATCTGATGCTGGCAGCACTGGAAACCTTTT
ATCGTAAAGGTATTGCACGTACCAGCCTGAATGAAATTGCACAGGCAGCCGGTGTTACCCGTGGTGCACT
GTATTGGCACTTTAAAAACAAAGAGGACCTGTTTGACGCACTGTTTCAGCGTATTTGTGATGATATCGAA
AACTGTATTGCACAGGATGCAGCAGATGCAGAAGGTGGTAGCTGGACCGTTTTTCGTCATACCCTGCTGC
ATTTTTTTGAACGTCTGCAGAGCAACGACATCCACTATAAATTCCACAACATCCTGTTTCTGAAATGCGA
ACACACCGAACAGAATGCAGCAGTTATTGCAATTGCACGTAAACATCAGGCAATTTGGCGTGAAAAAATC
ACCGCAGTTCTGACCGAAGCAGTTGAAAATCAGGATCTGGCAGATGATCTGGATAAAGAAACCGCAGTGA
TCTTTATCAAAAGCACCCTGGATGGTCTGATTTGGCGTTGGTTTAGCAGCGGTGAATCATTTGATCTGGG
TAAAACCGCACCGCGTATTATTGGTATTATGATGGATAACCTGGAAAATCATCCGTGTCTGCGTCGTAAA
TAA
