>Addgene plasmid #51188 | pET21a-MtrR | addgene partial sequence | sequence record 80172 | pBRrevBam 5'-GGTGATGTCGGCGATATAGG-3'
GCCGGCCACGATGCGTCCGGCGTAGAGGATCGAGATCTCGATCCCGCGAAATTAATACGACTCACTATAG
GGGAATTGTGAGCGGATAACAATTCCCCTCTAGAAATAATTTTGTTTAACTTTAAGAAGGAGATATACCA
TGGGCAGCAGCCATCATCATCATCATCACAGCAGCGGCCTGGAAGTTCTGTTCCAGGGGCCCCATATGCG
TAAAACCAAAACCGAAGCCCTGAAAACCAAAGAACATCTGATGCTGGCAGCACTGGAAACCTTTTATCGT
AAAGGTATTGCACGTACCAGCCTGAATGAAATTGCACAGGCAGCCGGTGTTACCCGTGGTGCACTGTATT
GGCACTTTAAAAACAAAGAGGACCTGTTTGACGCACTGTTTCAGCGTATTTGTGATGATATCGAAAACTG
TATTGCACAGGATGCAGCAGATGCAGAAGGTGGTAGCTGGACCGTTTTTCGTCATACCCTGCTGCATTTT
TTTGAACGTCTGCAGAGCAACGACATCCACTATAAATTCCACAACATCCTGTTTCTGAAATGCGAACACA
CCGAACAGAATGCAGCAGTTATTGCAATTGCACGTAAACATCAGGCAATTTGGCGTGAAAAAATCACCGC
AGTTCTGACCGAAGCAGTTGAAAATCAGGATCTGGCAGATGATCTGGATAAAGAAACCGCAGTGATCTTT
ATCAAAAGCACCCTGGATGGTCTGATTTGGCGTTGGTTTAGCAGCGGTGAATCATTTGATCTGGGTAAAA
CCGCACCGCGTATTATTGGTATTATGATGGATAACCTGGAAAATCATCCGTGTCTGCGTCGTAAATAAGG
ATCCAAGCTTGCGGCCGCACTCGAGCACCACCACCACCACCACTGAGATCCGGCTGCTAACAAAGCCCGA
AAGGAA
